Addgene plasmid #80937: pAAV-SMVP-Cas9N-U6-gRNA M4
Purpose: Expresses Cas9N in mammalian cells; expresses gRNA M4 for Mstn cleavage.
Depositing lab: George Church. Depositing organization: Harvard University. Publication: A multifunctional AAV-CRISPR-Cas9 and its host response. Chew WL, Tabebordbar M, Cheng JK, Mali P, Wu EY, Ng AH, Zhu K, Wagers AJ, Church GM. Nat Methods. 2016 Sep 5. doi: 10.1038/nmeth.3993. PubMed 27595405.
Backbone
  Vector backbone: pZac2.1
  Backbone manufacturer: University of Pennsylvannia
  Backbone size w/o insert (bp): 3000
  Total vector size (bp): 7479
  Vector type: Mammalian Expression, AAV, CRISPR, Synthetic Biology
Growth in bacteria
  Bacterial resistance: Ampicillin, 100 μg/mL
  Growth temperature: 37°C
  Growth strain: NEB Stable
  Copy number: Unknown
Gene/Insert
  Gene/Insert name: Cas9N (alt name: Split-Cas9 N-terminal half with gRNA against Mstn)
  Species: Synthetic
Terms and licenses: Academic/Nonprofit Terms; Industry Terms: Not Available to Industry
How to cite: pAAV-SMVP-Cas9N-U6-gRNA M4 was a gift from George Church (Addgene plasmid # 80937 ; http://n2t.net/addgene:80937 ; RRID:Addgene_80937)
