[The description below was written by a language model from this plasmid's Addgene catalogue record and pLannotate feature annotations shown in this document.]
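Description:
pAAV-SMVP-Cas9N-U6-gRNA M4 is an AAV transfer plasmid of 7,479 bp built on the pZac2.1 backbone. It delivers the N-terminal half of a split Streptococcus pyogenes Cas9 together with a guide RNA directed against the myostatin gene (Mstn). In bacteria it is maintained through a high-copy ColE1/pUC-type origin and selected with ampicillin via the β-lactamase gene. An f1 origin and remnants of the lac region (lacI and lacZα fragments, lac promoter and operator) remain from the cloning backbone. The record lists a recombination-deficient growth strain, which is consistent with the need to keep the repeat-rich ITRs stable.

The payload lies between two AAV2 inverted terminal repeats, which allow the intervening DNA to be packaged into recombinant AAV particles. The Pol II cassette is driven by the "SMVP" promoter, annotated here as an SV40 promoter fragment followed by the CMV enhancer and CMV immediate-early promoter, with a chimeric β-globin/immunoglobulin intron downstream to aid expression. This drives a Cas9 fragment fused in frame to a segment annotated as a fragment of the Synechocystis DnaB protein. That segment presumably supplies a split-intein half, although the record does not say so explicitly. An SV40 polyadenylation signal ends the transcript. A separate human U6 Pol III promoter expresses the M4 spacer joined to the S. pyogenes gRNA scaffold.

Splitting Cas9 keeps each vector within the AAV packaging limit, so this plasmid would be used with a companion vector encoding the C-terminal half to restore full-length nuclease in co-transduced mammalian cells. The stated purpose is expression of Cas9N in mammalian cells and cleavage of Mstn.
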