Features (pLannotate 1.2.2; 22 found; start..end, strand, type, name):
    995..1583    +  rep_origin     ori: high-copy-number ColE1/pMB1/pBR322/pUC origin of replication
   1766..1858    +  CDS            lacI (fragment): lac repressor; lacI; The lac repressor binds to the lac operator to inhibit transcription in E. coli. This inhibition can be relieved by adding lactose or isopropyl-β-D-thiogalactopyranoside (IPTG).
   1871..1892    +  protein_bind   CAP binding site: CAP binding activates transcription in the presence of cAMP. E. coli catabolite activator protein
   1907..1937    +  promoter       lac promoter: promoter for the E. coli lac operon
   1945..1961    +  protein_bind   lac operator: The lac repressor binds to the lac operator to inhibit transcription in E. coli. This inhibition can be relieved by adding lactose or isopropyl-β-D-thiogalactopyranoside (IPTG). lac repressor encoded by lacI
   2011..2141    -  repeat_region  AAV2 ITR (fragment): inverted terminal repeat of adeno-associated virus serotype 2 inverted
   2194..2285    +  promoter       SV40 promoter (fragment): SV40 enhancer and early promoter
   2447..2824    +  enhancer       CMV enhancer: human cytomegalovirus immediate early enhancer
   2826..3025    +  promoter       CMV promoter: human cytomegalovirus (CMV) immediate early promoter
   3120..3252    +  intron         chimeric intron: chimera between introns from human β-globin and immunoglobulin heavy chain genes
   3339..5475    +  CDS            Cas9 (fragment): Cas9 (Csn1) endonuclease from the Streptococcus pyogenes Type II CRISPR/Cas system generates RNA-guided double strand breaks in DNA
   5475..5780    +  CDS            dnaB (fragment): DNAB_SYNY3 - Experimental evidence at protein level: Swiss-Prot protein existence level 1. Participates in initiation and elongation during chromosome replication; it exhibits DNA-dependent ATPase activity. From Synechocystis sp. (strain PCC 6803 / Kazusa).
   5823..5904    -  polyA_signal   SV40 poly(A) signal: SV40 polyadenylation signal
   5927..5995    -  CDS            large T antigen (fragment): large T antigen from SV40 (simian virus 40)
   6066..6083    +  protein_bind   attB1 (fragment): mutant version of attB; recombination site for the Gateway® BP reaction BP Clonase™
   6135..6375    +  promoter       U6 promoter: RNA polymerase III promoter for human U6 snRNA
   6413..6488    +  misc_RNA       gRNA scaffold: guide RNA scaffold for the Streptococcus pyogenes CRISPR/Cas9 system
   6550..6680    +  repeat_region  AAV2 ITR (fragment): inverted terminal repeat of adeno-associated virus serotype 2 inverted
   6694..6851    +  CDS            lacZα (fragment): LacZα fragment of β-galactosidase; lacZ fragment
   6856..7284    +  rep_origin     f1 ori (sequence partly withheld): f1 bacteriophage origin of replication; arrow indicates direction of (+) strand synthesis
   7338..7442    +  promoter       AmpR promoter: bla
   7443..824     +  CDS            AmpR (across the origin): β-lactamase; bla; confers resistance to ampicillin, carbenicillin, and related antibiotics
>Addgene plasmid #80937 | pAAV-SMVP-Cas9N-U6-gRNA M4 | depositor full sequence | sequence record 155823 | Full sequence
TTTTTGCGGCATTTTGCCTTCCTGTTTTTGCTCACCCAGAAACGCTGGTGAAAGTAAAAGATGCTGAAGA
TCAGTTGGGTGCACGAGTGGGTTACATCGAACTGGATCTCAATAGTGGTAAGATCCTTGAGAGTTTTCGC
CCCGAAGAACGTTTTCCAATGATGAGCACTTTTAAAGTTCTGCTATGTGGCGCGGTATTATCCCGTATTG
ACGCCGGGCAAGAGCAACTCGGTCGCCGCATACACTATTCTCAGAATGACTTGGTTGAGTACTCACCAGT
CACAGAAAAGCATCTTACGGATGGCATGACAGTAAGAGAATTATGCAGTGCTGCCATAACCATGAGTGAT
AACACTGCGGCCAACTTACTTCTGACAACGATCGGAGGACCGAAGGAGCTAACCGCTTTTTTGCACAACA
TGGGGGATCATGTAACTCGCCTTGATCGTTGGGAACCGGAGCTGAATGAAGCCATACCAAACGACGAGCG
TGACACCACGATGCCTGTAGTAATGGTAACAACGTTGCGCAAACTATTAACTGGCGAACTACTTACTCTA
GCTTCCCGGCAACAATTAATAGACTGGATGGAGGCGGATAAAGTTGCAGGACCACTTCTGCGCTCGGCCC
TTCCGGCTGGCTGGTTTATTGCTGATAAATCTGGAGCCGGTGAGCGTGGGTCTCGCGGTATCATTGCAGC
ACTGGGGCCAGATGGTAAGCCCTCCCGTATCGTAGTTATCTACACGACGGGGAGTCAGGCAACTATGGAT
GAACGAAATAGACAGATCGCTGAGATAGGTGCCTCACTGATTAAGCATTGGTAACTGTCAGACCAAGTTT
ACTCATATATACTTTAGATTGATTTAAAACTTCATTTTTAATTTAAAAGGATCTAGGTGAAGATCCTTTT
TGATAATCTCATGACCAAAATCCCTTAACGTGAGTTTTCGTTCCACTGAGCGTCAGACCCCGTAGAAAAG
ATCAAAGGATCTTCTTGAGATCCTTTTTTTCTGCGCGTAATCTGCTGCTTGCAAACAAAAAAACCACCGC
TACCAGCGGTGGTTTGTTTGCCGGATCAAGAGCTACCAACTCTTTTTCCGAAGGTAACTGGCTTCAGCAG
AGCGCAGATACCAAATACTGTCCTTCTAGTGTAGCCGTAGTTAGGCCACCACTTCAAGAACTCTGTAGCA
CCGCCTACATACCTCGCTCTGCTAATCCTGTTACCAGTGGCTGCTGCCAGTGGCGATAAGTCGTGTCTTA
CCGGGTTGGACTCAAGACGATAGTTACCGGATAAGGCGCAGCGGTCGGGCTGAACGGGGGGTTCGTGCAC
ACAGCCCAGCTTGGAGCGAACGACCTACACCGAACTGAGATACCTACAGCGTGAGCTATGAGAAAGCGCC
ACGCTTCCCGAAGGGAGAAAGGCGGACAGGTATCCGGTAAGCGGCAGGGTCGGAACAGGAGAGCGCACGA
GGGAGCTTCCAGGGGGAAACGCCTGGTATCTTTATAGTCCTGTCGGGTTTCGCCACCTCTGACTTGAGCG
TCGATTTTTGTGATGCTCGTCAGGGGGGCGGAGCCTATGGAAAAACGCCAGCAACGCGGCCTTTTTACGG
TTCCTGGCCTTTTGCTGCGGTTTTGCTCACATGTTCTTTCCTGCGTTATCCCCTGATTCTGTGGATAACC
GTATTACCGCCTTTGAGTGAGCTGATACCGCTCGCCGCAGCCGAACGACCGAGCGCAGCGAGTCAGTGAG
CGAGGAAGCGGAAGAGCGCCCAATACGCAAACCGCCTCTCCCCGCGCGTTGGCCGATTCATTAATGCAGC
TGGCACGACAGGTTTCCCGACTGGAAAGCGGGCAGTGAGCGCAACGCAATTAATGTGAGTTAGCTCACTC
ATTAGGCACCCCAGGCTTTACACTTTATGCTTCCGGCTCGTATGTTGTGTGGAATTGTGAGCGGATAACA
ATTTCACACAGGAAACAGCTATGACCATGATTACGCCAGATTTAATTAAGGCTGCGCGCTCGCTCGCTCA
CTGAGGCCGCCCGGGCAAAGCCCGGGCGTCGGGCGACCTTTGGTCGCCCGGCCTCAGTGAGCGAGCGAGC
GCGCAGAGAGGGAGTGGCCAACTCCATCACTAGGGGTTCCTTGTAGTTAATGATTAACCCGCCATGCTAC
TTATCTACCTGCGGCCGCCATTATGGAATGTGTGTCAGTTAGGGTGTGGAAAGTCCCCAGGCTCCCCAGC
AGGCAGAAGTATGCAAAGCATGCATCTCAATTAGTCAGCAACCAGTCCCGGTCTCCTCCCATGCATGTCA
ATATTGGCCATTAGCCATATTATTCATTGGTTATATAGCATAAATCAATATTGGCTATTGGCCATTGCAT
ACGTTGTATCTATATCATAATATGTACATTTATATTGGCTCATGTCCAATATGACCGCCATGTTGGCATT
GATTATTGACTAGTTATTAATAGTAATCAATTACGGGGTCATTAGTTCATAGCCCATATATGGAGTTCCG
CGTTACATAACTTACGGTAAATGGCCCGCCTGGCTGACCGCCCAACGACCCCCGCCCATTGACGTCAATA
ATGACGTATGTTCCCATAGTAACGCCAATAGGGACTTTCCATTGACGTCAATGGGTGGAGTATTTACGGT
AAACTGCCCACTTGGCAGTACATCAAGTGTATCATATGCCAAGTCCGCCCCCTATTGACGTCAATGACGG
TAAATGGCCCGCCTGGCATTATGCCCAGTACATGACCTTACGGGACTTTCCTACTTGGCAGTACATCTAC
GTATTAGTCATCGCTATTACCATGGTGATGCGGTTTTGGCAGTACACCAATGGGCGTGGATAGCGGTTTG
ACTCACGGGGATTTCCAAGTCTCCACCCCATTGACGTCAATGGGAGTTTGTTTTGGCACCAAAATCAACG
GGACTTTCCAAAATGTCGTAATAACCCCGCCCCGTTGACGCAAATGGGCGGTAGGCGTGTACGGTGGGAG
GTCTATATAAGCAGAGGTCGTTTAGTGAACCGTCAGATCACTAGTAGCTTTATTGCGGTAGTTTATCACA
GTTAAATTGCTAACGCAGTCAGTGCTCGACTGATCACAGGTAAGTATCAAGGTTACAAGACAGGTTTAAG
GAGGCCAATAGAAACTGGGCTTGTCGAGACAGAGAAGATTCTTGCGTTTCTGATAGGCACCTATTGGTCT
TACTGACATCCACTTTGCCTTTCTCTCCACAGGGGTACCGAAGCCGCTAGCGCTACCGGTCGCCACCATG
GCCCCAAAGAAGAAGCGGAAGGTCGGTATCCACGGAGTCCCAGCAGCCGACAAGAAGTACTCCATTGGGC
TCGATATCGGCACAAACAGCGTCGGCTGGGCCGTCATTACGGACGAGTACAAGGTGCCGAGCAAAAAATT
CAAAGTTCTGGGCAATACCGATCGCCACAGCATAAAGAAGAACCTCATTGGCGCCCTCCTGTTCGACTCC
GGGGAAACGGCCGAAGCCACGCGGCTCAAAAGAACAGCACGGCGCAGATATACCCGCAGAAAGAATCGGA
TCTGCTACCTGCAGGAGATCTTTAGTAATGAGATGGCTAAGGTGGATGACTCTTTCTTCCATAGGCTGGA
GGAGTCCTTTTTGGTGGAGGAGGATAAAAAGCACGAGCGCCACCCAATCTTTGGCAATATCGTGGACGAG
GTGGCGTACCATGAAAAGTACCCAACCATATATCATCTGAGGAAGAAGCTTGTAGACAGTACTGATAAGG
CTGACTTGCGGTTGATCTATCTCGCGCTGGCGCATATGATCAAATTTCGGGGACACTTCCTCATCGAGGG
GGACCTGAACCCAGACAACAGCGATGTCGACAAACTCTTTATCCAACTGGTTCAGACTTACAATCAGCTT
TTCGAAGAGAACCCGATCAACGCATCCGGAGTTGACGCCAAAGCAATCCTGAGCGCTAGGCTGTCCAAAT
CCCGGCGGCTCGAAAACCTCATCGCACAGCTCCCTGGGGAGAAGAAGAACGGCCTGTTTGGTAATCTTAT
CGCCCTGTCACTCGGGCTGACCCCCAACTTTAAATCTAACTTCGACCTGGCCGAAGATGCCAAGCTTCAA
CTGAGCAAAGACACCTACGATGATGATCTCGACAATCTGCTGGCCCAGATCGGCGACCAGTACGCAGACC
TTTTTTTGGCGGCAAAGAACCTGTCAGACGCCATTCTGCTGAGTGATATTCTGCGAGTGAACACGGAGAT
CACCAAAGCTCCGCTGAGCGCTAGTATGATCAAGCGCTATGATGAGCACCACCAAGACTTGACTTTGCTG
AAGGCCCTTGTCAGACAGCAACTGCCTGAGAAGTACAAGGAAATTTTCTTCGATCAGTCTAAAAATGGCT
ACGCCGGATACATTGACGGCGGAGCAAGCCAGGAGGAATTTTACAAATTTATTAAGCCCATCTTGGAAAA
AATGGACGGCACCGAGGAGCTGCTGGTAAAGCTTAACAGAGAAGATCTGTTGCGCAAACAGCGCACTTTC
GACAATGGAAGCATCCCCCACCAGATTCACCTGGGCGAACTGCACGCTATCCTCAGGCGGCAAGAGGATT
TCTACCCCTTTTTGAAAGATAACAGGGAAAAGATTGAGAAAATCCTCACATTTCGGATACCCTACTATGT
AGGCCCCCTCGCCCGGGGAAATTCCAGATTCGCGTGGATGACTCGCAAATCAGAAGAGACCATCACTCCC
TGGAACTTCGAGGAAGTCGTGGATAAGGGGGCCTCTGCCCAGTCCTTCATCGAAAGGATGACTAACTTTG
ATAAAAATCTGCCTAACGAAAAGGTGCTTCCTAAACACTCTCTGCTGTACGAGTACTTCACAGTTTATAA
CGAGCTCACCAAGGTCAAATACGTCACAGAAGGGATGAGAAAGCCAGCATTCCTGTCTGGAGAGCAGAAG
AAAGCTATCGTGGACCTCCTCTTCAAGACGAACCGGAAAGTTACCGTGAAACAGCTCAAAGAAGACTATT
TCAAAAAGATTGAATGTTTCGACTCTGTTGAAATCAGCGGAGTGGAGGATCGCTTCAACGCATCCCTGGG
AACGTATCACGATCTCCTGAAAATCATTAAAGACAAGGACTTCCTGGACAATGAGGAGAACGAGGACATT
CTTGAGGACATTGTCCTCACCCTTACGTTGTTTGAAGATAGGGAGATGATTGAAGAACGCTTGAAAACTT
ACGCTCATCTCTTCGACGACAAAGTCATGAAACAGCTCAAGAGGCGCCGATATACAGGATGGGGGCGGCT
GTCAAGAAAACTGATCAATGGGATCCGAGACAAGCAGAGTGGAAAGACAATCCTGGATTTTCTTAAGTCC
GATGGATTTGCCAACCGGAACTTCATGCAGTTGATCCATGATGACTCTCTCACCTTTAAGGAGGACATCC
AGAAAGCACAAGTTTGTCTGGCTGGCGATACTCTCATTACCCTGGCCGATGGACGACGAGTGCCTATTAG
AGAACTGGTGTCACAGCAGAATTTTTCCGTGTGGGCTCTGAATCCTCAGACTTACCGCCTGGAGAGGGCT
AGAGTGAGTAGAGCTTTCTGTACCGGCATCAAACCTGTGTACCGCCTCACCACTAGACTGGGGAGATCCA
TTAGGGCCACTGCCAACCACCGATTTCTCACACCTCAGGGCTGGAAACGAGTCGATGAACTCCAGCCTGG
AGATTACCTGGCTCTGCCTAGGAGAATCCCTACTGCCTCCTGATCTCGAGCTCGATGAGTTTGGACAAAC
CACAACTAGAATGCAGTGAAAAAAATGCTTTATTTGTGAAATTTGTGATGCTATTGCTTTATTTGTAACC
ATTATAAGCTGCAATAAACAAGTTAACAACAACAATTGCATTCATTTTATGTTTCAGGTTCAGGGGGAGG
TGTGGGAGGTTTTTTAAAGCAAGTAAAACCTCTACAAATGTGGTACTTAAGAGGGGGAGACCAAAGGGCG
AGACGTTAAGGCCTCACGTGACATGTGAGCAAAAGGCCAGCAAAATGTACAAAAAAGCAGGCTTTAAAGG
AACCAATTCAGTCGACTGGATCCGGTACCAAGGTCGGGCAGGAAGAGGGCCTATTTCCCATGATTCCTTC
ATATTTGCATATACGATACAAGGCTGTTAGAGAGATAATTAGAATTAATTTGACTGTAAACACAAAGATA
TTAGTACAAAATACGTGACGTAGAAAGTAATAATTTCTTGGGTAGTTTGCAGTTTTAAAATTATGTTTTA
AAATGGACTATCATATGCTTACCGTAACTTGAAAGTATTTCGATTTCTTGGCTTTATATATCTTGTGGAA
AGGACGAAACACCGGAATCCCGGTGCTGCCGCTACCCCCTCAGTTTTAGAGCTAGAAATAGCAAGTTAAA
ATAAGGCTAGTCCGTTATCAACTTGAAAAAGTGGCACCGAGTCGGTGCTTTTTTTTCTAGAGGGCGGCCG
CAGTAGATAAGTAGCATGGCGGGTTAATCATTAACTACAAGGAACCCCTAGTGATGGAGTTGGCCACTCC
CTCTCTGCGCGCTCGCTCGCTCACTGAGGCCGGGCGACCAAAGGTCGCCCGACGCCCGGGCTTTGCCCGG
GCGGCCTCAGTGAGCGAGCGAGCGCGCAGCCTTAATTAACCTAATTCACTGGCCGTCGTTTTACAACGTC
GTGACTGGGAAAACCCTGGCGTTACCCAACTTAATCGCCTTGCAGCACATCCCCCTTTCGCCAGCTGGCG
TAATAGCGAAGAGGCCCGCACCGATCGCCCTTCCCAACAGTTGCGCAGCCTGAATGGCGAATGGG
[124 nt withheld, positions 6856-6979]
C
[91 nt withheld, positions 6981-7071]
A
[49 nt withheld, positions 7073-7121]
CCTTTGACGTTGGAGTCCACGTTCTTT
[37 nt withheld, positions 7149-7185]
ACCCTATCTCGGTCTATTCTTTTGATTTATAAGGGATTTTGCCGATTTCGGCCTATTGGTTAAAAAATGA
GCTGATTTAACAAAAATTTAACGCGAATTTTAACAAAATATTAACGTTTATAATTTCAGGTGGCATCTTT
CGGGGAAATGTGCGCGGAACCCCTATTTGTTTATTTTTCTAAATACATTCAAATATGTATCCGCTCATGA
GACAATAACCCTGATAAATGCTTCAATAATATTGAAAAAGGAAGAGTATGAGTATTCAACATTTCCGTGT
CGCCCTTATTCCCT
