>Addgene plasmid #80937 | pAAV-SMVP-Cas9N-U6-gRNA M4 | addgene partial sequence | sequence record 158462 | chim-int-F 5'-TCTTACTGACATCCACTTTGCC-3'
GAAGCCGCTAGCGCTACCGGTCGCCACCATGGCCCCAAAGAAGAAGCGGAAGGTCGGTATCCACGGAGTC
CCAGCAGCCGACAAGAAGTACTCCATTGGGCTCGATATCGGCACAAACAGCGTCGGCTGGGCCGTCATTA
CGGACGAGTACAAGGTGCCGAGCAAAAAATTCAAAGTTCTGGGCAATACCGATCGCCACAGCATAAAGAA
GAACCTCATTGGCGCCCTCCTGTTCGACTCCGGGGAAACGGCCGAAGCCACGCGGCTCAAAAGAACAGCA
CGGCGCAGATATACCCGCAGAAAGAATCGGATCTGCTACCTGCAGGAGATCTTTAGTAATGAGATGGCTA
AGGTGGATGACTCTTTCTTCCATAGGCTGGAGGAGTCCTTTTTGGTGGAGGAGGATAAAAAGCACGAGCG
CCACCCAATCTTTGGCAATATCGTGGACGAGGTGGCGTACCATGAAAAGTACCCAACCATATATCATCTG
AGGAAGAAGCTTGTAGACAGTACTGATAAGGCTGACTTGCGGTTGATCTATCTCGCGCTGGCGCATATGA
TCAAATTTCGGGGACACTTCCTCATCGAGGGGGACCTGAACCCAGACAACAGCGATGTCGACAAACTCTT
TATCCAACTGGTTCAGACTTACAATCAGCTTTTCGAAGAGAACCCGATCAACGCATCCGGAGTTGACGCC
AAAGCAATCCTGAGCGCTAGGCTGTCCAAATCCCGGCGGCTCGAAAACCTCATCGCACAGCTCCCTGGGG
AG
