>Addgene plasmid #80937 | pAAV-SMVP-Cas9N-U6-gRNA M4 | addgene partial sequence | sequence record 158463 | hU6-F 5'-GAGGGCCTATTTCCCATGATT-3'
GGCTGTTAGAGAGATAATTAGAATTAATTTGACTGTAAACACAAAGATATTAGTACAAAATACGTGACGT
AGAAAGTAATAATTTCTTGGGTAGTTTGCAGTTTTAAAATTATGTTTTAAAATGGACTATCATATGCTTA
CCGTAACTTGAAAGTATTTCGATTTCTTGGCTTTATATATCTTGTGGAAAGGACGAAACACCGGAATCCC
GGTGCTGCCGCTACCCCCTCAGTTTTAGAGCTAGAAATAGCAAGTTAAAATAAGGCTAGTCCGTTATCAA
CTTGAAAAAGTGGCACCGAGTCGGTGCTTTTTTTTCTAGAGGGCGGCCGCAGTAGATAAGTAGCATGGCG
GGTTAATCATTAACTACAAGGAACCCCTAGTGATGGAGTTGGCCACTCC
